>Addgene plasmid #107000 | pTRIPZ Myc2-mouse TTP WT | addgene full sequence | sequence record 206335 | Addgene NGS Result
TGGAAGGGCTAATTCACTCCCAAAGAAGACAAGATATCCTTGATCTGTGGATCTACCACACACAAGGCTA
CTTCCCTGATTAGCAGAACTACACACCAGGGCCAGGGGTCAGATATCCACTGACCTTTGGATGGTGCTAC
AAGCTAGTACCAGTTGAGCCAGATAAGGTAGAAGAGGCCAATAAAGGAGAGAACACCAGCTTGTTACACC
CTGTGAGCCTGCATGGGATGGATGACCCGGAGAGAGAAGTGTTAGAGTGGAGGTTTGACAGCCGCCTAGC
ATTTCATCACGTGGCCCGAGAGCTGCATCCGGAGTACTTCAAGAACTGCTGATATCGAGCTTGCTACAAG
GGACTTTCCGCTGGGGACTTTCCAGGGAGGCGTGGCCTGGGCGGGACTGGGGAGTGGCGAGCCCTCAGAT
CCTGCATATAAGCAGCTGCTTTTTGCCTGTACTGGGTCTCTCTGGTTAGACCAGATCTGAGCCTGGGAGC
TCTCTGGCTAACTAGGGAACCCACTGCTTAAGCCTCAATAAAGCTTGCCTTGAGTGCTTCAAGTAGTGTG
TGCCCGTCTGTTGTGTGACTCTGGTAACTAGAGATCCCTCAGACCCTTTTAGTCAGTGTGGAAAATCTCT
AGCAGTGGCGCCCGAACAGGGACTTGAAAGCGAAAGGGAAACCAGAGGAGCTCTCTCGACGCAGGACTCG
GCTTGCTGAAGCGCGCACGGCAAGAGGCGAGGGGCGGCGACTGGTGAGTACGCCAAAAATTTTGACTAGC
GGAGGCTAGAAGGAGAGAGATGGGTGCGAGAGCGTCAGTATTAAGCGGGGGAGAATTAGATCGCGATGGG
AAAAAATTCGGTTAAGGCCAGGGGGAAAGAAAAAATATAAATTAAAACATATAGTATGGGCAAGCAGGGA
GCTAGAACGATTCGCAGTTAATCCTGGCCTGTTAGAAACATCAGAAGGCTGTAGACAAATACTGGGACAG
CTACAACCATCCCTTCAGACAGGATCAGAAGAACTTAGATCATTATATAATACAGTAGCAACCCTCTATT
GTGTGCATCAAAGGATAGAGATAAAAGACACCAAGGAAGCTTTAGACAAGATAGAGGAAGAGCAAAACAA
AAGTAAGACCACCGCACAGCAAGCGGCCGGCCGCTGATCTTCAGACCTGGAGGAGGAGATATGAGGGACA
ATTGGAGAAGTGAATTATATAAATATAAAGTAGTAAAAATTGAACCATTAGGAGTAGCACCCACCAAGGC
AAAGAGAAGAGTGGTGCAGAGAGAAAAAAGAGCAGTGGGAATAGGAGCTTTGTTCCTTGGGTTCTTGGGA
GCAGCAGGAAGCACTATGGGCGCAGCGTCAATGACGCTGACGGTACAGGCCAGACAATTATTGTCTGGTA
TAGTGCAGCAGCAGAACAATTTGCTGAGGGCTATTGAGGCGCAACAGCATCTGTTGCAACTCACAGTCTG
GGGCATCAAGCAGCTCCAGGCAAGAATCCTGGCTGTGGAAAGATACCTAAAGGATCAACAGCTCCTGGGG
ATTTGGGGTTGCTCTGGAAAACTCATTTGCACCACTGCTGTGCCTTGGAATGCTAGTTGGAGTAATAAAT
CTCTGGAACAGATTTGGAATCACACGACCTGGATGGAGTGGGACAGAGAAATTAACAATTACACAAGCTT
AATACACTCCTTAATTGAAGAATCGCAAAACCAGCAAGAAAAGAATGAACAAGAATTATTGGAATTAGAT
AAATGGGCAAGTTTGTGGAATTGGTTTAACATAACAAATTGGCTGTGGTATATAAAATTATTCATAATGA
TAGTAGGAGGCTTGGTAGGTTTAAGAATAGTTTTTGCTGTACTTTCTATAGTGAATAGAGTTAGGCAGGG
ATATTCACCATTATCGTTTCAGACCCACCTCCCAACCCCGAGGGGACCCGACAGGCCCGAAGGAATAGAA
GAAGAAGGTGGAGAGAGAGACAGAGACAGATCCATTCGATTAGTGAACGGATCGGCACTGCGTGCGCCAA
TTCTGCAGACAAATGGCAGTATTCATCCACAATTTTAAAAGAAAAGGGGGGATTGGGGGGTACAGTGCAG
GGGAAAGAATAGTAGACATAATAGCAACAGACATACAAACTAAAGAATTACAAAAACAAATTACAAAAAT
TCAAAATTTTCGGGTTTATTACAGGGACAGCAGAGATCCAGTTTGGTTAGTACCGGGCCCGCTCTAGTCC
GGAATCAGTCCTGCTCCTCGGCCACGAAGTGCACGCAGTTGCCGGCCGGGTCGCGCAGGGCGAACTCCCG
CCCCCACGGCTGCTCGCCGATCTCGGTCATGGCCGGCCCGGAGGCGTCCCGGAAGTTCGTGGACACGACC
TCCGACCACTCGGCGTACAGCTCGTCCAGGCCGCGCACCCACACCCAGGCCAGGGTGTTGTCCGGCACCA
CCTGGTCCTGGACCGCGCTGATGAACAGGGTCACGTCGTCCCGGACCACACCGGCGAAGTCGTCCTCCAC
GAAGTCCCGGGAGAACCCGAGCCGGTCGGTCCAGAACTCGACCGCTCCGGCGACGTCGCGCGCGGTGAGC
ACCGGAACGGCACTGGTCAACTTGGCCATGGTGGCCCTCCTATAGTGAGTCGTATTATACTATGCCGATA
TACTATGCCGATGATTAATTGTCAACACGTGCTGCAGGTCCGAGGTTCTAGACGAGTTTACTCCCTATCA
GTGATAGAGAACGATGTCGAGTTTACTCCCTATCAGTGATAGAGAACGTATGTCGAGTTTACTCCCTATC
AGTGATAGAGAACGTATGTCGAGTTTACTCCCTATCAGTGATAGAGAACGTATGTCGAGTTTATCCCTAT
CAGTGATAGAGAACGTATGTCGAGTTTACTCCCTATCAGTGATAGAGAACGTATGTCGAGGTAGGCGTGT
ACGGTGGGAGGCCTATATAAGCAGAGCTCGTTTAGTGAACCGTCAGATCGCACCGGTGCTAGCGTTTAAA
CTTAAGCTTGGTACCACCATGGAGCAGAAGCTGATCTCAGAGGAGGATCTGGAGCAGAAGCTGATCTCAG
AGGAGGATCTGGATATCCAGCACAGTGGCGGCCGCGATCTCTCTGCCATCTACGAGGTGAGTACCTGTTA
GACAGCATCCCGGGATCCCCGACGCACCAAACTTAGGCCCGGGACGCCTCCGTACCTTCTCAGACTAGCC
CTGGCTGGCTGGAAATGAGAGAGGGAGCCAGCGAGCCTAGCGCCTCGGTCCAGATACCGGCGATCCCCTT
GGGACGAAAAGCTGGCACACTGCTGTCACTCGCGTAGGGCGGAAGCGGCATCACACCTGTCTAGTGCCCT
TCGCTGCCCATGGCGCGGTTTGGTGGCCAAGCAGGTGCTAAGGTTGAGGTAGGGGGGGAGTTGACAGGGT
AAGAGTTCTAGAGAGATCTGGCCTCCTGGGTCAGCTTTGGCCGGCTCCTTCAAGTTGTGAAACGAGCGCC
CGGTGGGCGGTCATATGGGGGGGGGGGAGTCCTAGAGGCCCAAAGTTGGCGAGCAGCAGTGTGCTTTGAT
TTGGGGGGGAACCCTCTCTCGATCGGGGATACTGGGCTTCCTAGATCCTTCTGGATTACCTTCAGTCATG
TGGAAACACTCAAATCTCTGTAGTCAGGTTCTCCCTGGAGTTTGTGTGAGCCGGGTGGGGCTCAGGCCGA
GAACCCACAAACCGGACTGGCAAGCTCGTGAAGTGCTTTACAACAGGGGCGGGGCGACGTCACCTTACCT
TTTCTGGTGGCCTAACCGAACCCTGTTCCTCTCAGAGCCTCCAGTCGATGAGCCATGACCTGTCATCCGA
CCACGGAGGAACCGAATCCCTCGGAGGACTTTGGAACATAAACTCGGACTCCATCCCGTCTGGGGTCACC
TCTCGCCTGACTGGCCGCTCCACTAGCCTGGTGGAGGGCCGAAGCTGTGGCTGGGTACCCCCACCCCCTG
GTTTTGCACCTTTGGCTCCCCGCCCAGGCCCTGAGCTGTCACCCTCACCTACTTCGCCTACTGCAACTCC
CACCACCTCCTCTCGATACAAGACCGAGCTCTGTCGGACCTACTCAGAAAGCGGGCGTTGTCGCTACGGG
GCCAAGTGCCAGTTTGCTCACGGCCTGGGTGAACTTCGCCAAGCCAATCGCCACCCCAAGTACAAAACGG
AACTCTGCCACAAGTTCTACCTCCAGGGCCGCTGCCCCTATGGCTCTCGATGCCACTTCATCCACAACCC
CACCGAGGACCTAGCTCTCCCTGGCCAGCCCCATGTGCTGCGACAAAGCATCAGCTTCTCCGGCTTGCCC
TCAGGCCGCAGAAGCTCGCCGCCACCTCCAGGCTTTTCTGGCCCTTCCCTGTCCTCTTGTTCCTTTTCGC
CTTCCAGCTCCCCACCGCCCCCTGGGGATCTTCCACTTTCCCCTTCTGCCTTCTCTGCTGCCCCTGGGAC
CCCTGTGACTCGAAGAGACCCTAACCAGGCCTGTTGCCCCTCCTGCCGAAGGTCTACTACCCCCAGCACC
ATCTGGGGGCCCTTGGGTGGCCTGGCTCGGAGCCCATCTGCCCACTCTCTGGGATCCGATCCTGATGACT
ACGCCAGCAGCGGCAGCAGCCTGGGGGGGTCAGACTCACCTGTCTTTGAGGCAGGGGTGTTTGGGCCTCC
CCAGACCCCTGCACCCCCAAGGCGTCTCCCCATCTTCAATCGTATCTCTGTCTCTGAGTGAACGCGTGGC
CTCCGCGCCGGGTTTTGGCGCCTCCCGCGGGCGCCCCCCTCCTCACGGCGAGCGCTGCCACGTCAGACGA
AGGGCGCAGCGAGCGTCCTGATCCTTCCGCCCGGACGCTCAGGACAGCGGCCCGCTGCTCATAAGACTCG
GCCTTAGAACCCCAGTATCAGCAGAAGGACATTTTAGGACGGGACTTGGGTGACTCTAGGGCACTGGTTT
TCTTTCCAGAGAGCGGAACAGGCGAGGAAAAGTAGTCCCTTCTCGGCGATTCTGCGGAGGGATCTCCGTG
GGGCGGTGAACGCCGATGATTATATAAGGACGCGCCGGGTGTGGCACAGCTAGTTCCGTCGCAGCCGGGA
TTTGGGTCGCGGTTCTTGTTTGTGGATCGCTGTGATCGTCACTTGGTGAGTAGCGGGCTGCTGGGCTGGC
CGGGGCTTTCGTGGCCGCCGGGCCGCTCGGTGGGACGGAAGCGTGTGGAGAGACCGCCAAGGGCTGTAGT
CTGGGTCCGCGAGCAAGGTTGCCCTGAACTGGGGGTTGGGGGGAGCGCAGCAAAATGGCGGCTGTTCCCG
AGTCTTGAATGGAAGACGCTTGTGAGGCGGGCTGTGAGGTCGTTGAAACAAGGTGGGGGGCATGGTGGGC
GGCAAGAACCCAAGGTCTTGAGGCCTTCGCTAATGCGGGAAAGCTCTTATTCGGGTGAGATGGGCTGGGG
CACCATCTGGGGACCCTGACGTGAAGTTTGTCACTGACTGGAGAACTCGGTTTGTCGTCTGTTGCGGGGG
CGGCAGTTATGGCGGTGCCGTTGGGCAGTGCACCCGTACCTTTGGGAGCGCGCGCCCTCGTCGTGTCGTG
ACGTCACCCGTTCTGTTGGCTTATAATGCAGGGTGGGGCCACCTGCCGGTAGGTGTGCGGTAGGCTTTTC
TCCGTCGCAGGACGCAGGGTTCGGGCCTAGGGTAGGCTCTCCTGAATCGACAGGCGCCGGACCTCTGGTG
AGGGGAGGGATAAGTGAGGCGTCAGTTTCTTTGGTCGGTTTTATGTACCTATCTTCTTAAGTAGCTGAAG
CTCCGGTTTTGAACTATGCGCTCGGGGTTGGCGAGTGTGTTTTGTGAAGTTTTTTAGGCACCTTTTGAAA
TGTAATCATTTGGGTCAATATGTAATTTTCAGTGTTAGACTAGTAAATTGTCCGCTAAATTCTGGCCGTT
TTTGGCTTTTTTGTTAGACGCTAGCGGATCCATAACTTCGTATAGTATACATTATACGAAGTTATGCCAC
CATGTCTAGGCTGGACAAGAGCAAAGTCATAAACGGAGCTCTGGAATTACTCAATGGTGTCGGTATCGAA
GGCCTGACGACAAGGAAACTCGCTCAAAAGCTGGGAGTTGAGCAGCCTACCCTGTACTGGCACGTGAAGA
ACAAGCGGGCCCTGCTCGATGCCCTGCCAATCGAGATGCTGGACAGGCATCATACCCACTTCTGCCCCCT
GGAAGGCGAGTCATGGCAAGACTTTCTGCGGAACAACGCCAAGTCATACCGCTGTGCTCTCCTCTCACAT
CGCGACGGGGCTAAAGTGCATCTCGGCACCCGCCCAACAGAGAAACAGTACGAAACCCTGGAAAATCAGC
TCGCGTTCCTGTGTCAGCAAGGCTTCTCCCTGGAGAACGCACTGTACGCTCTGTCCGCCGTGGGCCACTT
TACACTGGGCTGCGTATTGGAGGAACAGGAGCATCAAGTAGCAAAAGAGGAAAGAGAGACACCTACCACC
GATTCTATGCCCCCACTTCTGAGACAAGCAATTGAGCTGTTCGACCGGCAGGGAGCCGAACCTGCCTTCC
TTTTCGGCCTGGAACTAATCATATGTGGCCTGGAGAAACAGCTAAAGTGCGAAAGCGGCGGGCCGACCGA
CGCCCTTGACGATTTTGACTTAGACATGCTCCCAGCCGATGCCCTTGACGATTTTGACCTTGACATGCTC
CCCGGGTAAATAACTTCGTATAGTATACATTATACGAAGTTATGGATCCGCGGCCGCAAATTCCGCCCCT
CTCCCTCCCCCCCCCCTAACGTTACTGGCCGAAGCCGCTTGGAATAAGGCCGGTGTGCGTTTGTCTATAT
GTTATTTTCCACCATATTGCCGTCTTTTGGCAATGTGAGGGCCCGGAAACCTGGCCCTGTCTTCTTGACG
AGCATTCCTAGGGGTCTTTCCCCTCTCGCCAAAGGAATGCAAGGTCTGTTGAATGTCGTGAAGGAAGCAG
TTCCTCTGGAAGCTTCTTGAAGACAAACAACGTCTGTAGCGACCCTTTGCAGGCAGCGGAACCCCCCACC
TGGCGACAGGTGCCTCTGCGGCCAAAAGCCACGTGTATAAGATACACCTGCAAAGGCGGCACAACCCCAG
TGCCACGTTGTGAGTTGGATAGTTGTGGAAAGAGTCAAATGGCTCTCCTCAAGCGTATTCAACAAGGGGC
TGAAGGATGCCCAGAAGGTACCCCATTGTATGGGATCTGATCTGGGGCCTCGGTGCACATGCTTTACATG
TGTTTAGTCGAGGTTAAAAAAACGTCTAGGCCCCCCGAACCACGGGGACGTGGTTTTCCTTTGAAAAACA
CGATAATACCATGGCCACCGAGTACAAGCCCACGGTGCGCCTCGCCACCCGCGACGACGTCCCCCGGGCC
GTACGCACCCTCGCCGCCGCGTTCGCCGACTACCCCGCCACGCGCCACACCGTCGACCCGGACCGCCACA
TCGAGCGGGTCACCGAGCTGCAAGAACTCTTCCTCACGCGCGTCGGGCTCGACATCGGCAAGGTGTGGGT
CGCGGACGACGGCGCCGCGGTGGCGGTCTGGACCACGCCGGAGAGCGTCGAAGCGGGGGCGGTGTTCGCC
GAGATCGGCTCGCGCATGGCCGAGTTGAGCGGTTCCCGGCTGGCCGCGCAGCAACAGATGGAAGGCCTCC
TGGCGCCGCACCGGCCCAAGGAGCCCGCGTGGTTCCTGGCCACCGTCGGCGTCTCGCCCGACCACCAGGG
CAAGGGTCTGGGCAGCGCCGTCGTGCTCCCCGGAGTGGAGGCGGCCGAGCGCGCTGGGGTGCCCGCCTTC
CTGGAGACCTCCGCGCCCCGCAACCTCCCCTTCTACGAGCGGCTCGGCTTCACCGTCACCGCCGACGTCG
AGGTGCCCGAAGGACCGCGCACCTGGTGCATGACCCGCAAGCCCGGTGCCTGAGTTCGCGTCTGGAACAA
TCAACCTCTGGATTACAAAATTTGTGAAAGATTGACTGGTATTCTTAACTATGTTGCTCCTTTTACGCTA
TGTGGATACGCTGCTTTAATGCCTTTGTATCATGCTATTGCTTCCCGTATGGCTTTCATTTTCTCCTCCT
TGTATAAATCCTGGTTGCTGTCTCTTTATGAGGAGTTGTGGCCCGTTGTCAGGCAACGTGGCGTGGTGTG
CACTGTGTTTGCTGACGCAACCCCCACTGGTTGGGGCATTGCCACCACCTGTCAGCTCCTTTCCGGGACT
TTCGCTTTCCCCCTCCCTATTGCCACGGCGGAACTCATCGCCGCCTGCCTTGCCCGCTGCTGGACAGGGG
CTCGGCTGTTGGGCACTGACAATTCCGTGGTGTTGTCGGGGAAGCTGACGTCCTTTCCATGGCTGCTCGC
CTGTGTTGCCACCTGGATTCTGCGCGGGACGTCCTTCTGCTACGTCCCTTCGGCCCTCAATCCAGCGGAC
CTTCCTTCCCGCGGCCTGCTGCCGGCTCTGCGGCCTCTTCCGCGTCTTCGCCTTCGCCCTCAGACGAGTC
GGATCTCCCTTTGGGCCGCCTCCCCGCCTGGAATTAATTCTGCAGTCGAGACCTAGAAAAACATGGAGCA
ATCACAAGTAGCAATACAGCAGCTACCAATGCTGATTGTGCCTGGCTAGAAGCACAAGAGGAGGAGGAGG
TGGGTTTTCCAGTCACACCTCAGGTACCTTTAAGACCAATGACTTACAAGGCAGCTGTAGATCTTAGCCA
CTTTTTAAAAGAAAAGAGGGGACTGGAAGGGCTAATTCACTCCCAACGAAGACAAGATCTGCTTTTTGCT
TGTACTGGGTCTCTCTGGTTAGACCAGATCTGAGCCTGGGAGCTCTCTGGCTAACTAGGGAACCCACTGC
TTAAGCCTCAATAAAGCTTGCCTTGAGTGCTTCAAGTAGTGTGTGCCCGTCTGTTGTGTGACTCTGGTAA
CTAGAGATCCCTCAGACCCTTTTAGTCAGTGTGGAAAATCTCTAGCAGTAGTAGTTCATGTCATCTTATT
ATTCAGTATTTATAACTTGCAAAGAAATGAATATCAGAGAGTGAGAGGCCTTGACATTGTTTAAACCCGC
TGATCAGCCTCGACTGTGCCTTCTAGTTGCCAGCCATCTGTTGTTTGCCCCTCCCCCGTGCCTTCCTTGA
CCCTGGAAGGTGCCACTCCCACTGTCCTTTCCTAATAAAATGAGGAAATTGCATCGCATTGTCTGAGTAG
GTGTCATTCTATTCTGGGGGGTGGGGTGGGGCAGGACAGCAAGGGGGAGGATTGGGAAGACAATAGCAGG
CATGCTGGGGATGCGGTGGGCTCTATGGCTTCTGAGGCGGAAAGAACCAGCTGGGGCTCTAGGGGGTATC
CCC
[124 nt withheld, positions 9384-9507]
C
[91 nt withheld, positions 9509-9599]
A
[49 nt withheld, positions 9601-9649]
CCTTTGACGTTGGAGTCCACGTTCTTT
[37 nt withheld, positions 9677-9713]
ACCCTATCTCGGTCTATTCTTTTGATTTATAAGGGATTTTGCCGATTTCGGCCTATTGGTTAAAAAATGA
GCTGATTTAACAAAAATTTAACGCGAATTAATTCTGTGGAATGTGTGTCAGTTAGGGTGTGGAAAGTCCC
CAGGCTCCCCAGCAGGCAGAAGTATGCAAAGCATGCATCTCAATTAGTCAGCAACCAGGTGTGGAAAGTC
CCCAGGCTCCCCAGCAGGCAGAAGTATGCAAAGCATGCATCTCAATTAGTCAGCAACCATAGTCCCGCCC
CTAACTCCGCCCATCCCGCCCCTAACTCCGCCCAGTTCCGCCCATTCTCCGCCCCATGGCTGACTAATTT
TTTTTATTTATGCAGAGGCCGAGGCCGCCTCTGCCTCTGAGCTATTCCAGAAGTAGTGAGGAGGCTTTTT
TGGAGGCCTAGGCTTTTGCAAAAAGCTCCCGGGAGCTTGTATATCCATTTTCGGATCTGATCAGCACGTG
ATGAAAAAGCCTGAACTCACCGCGACGTCTGTCGAGAAGTTTCTGATCGAAAAGTTCGACAGCGTCTCCG
ACCTGATGCAGCTCTCGGAGGGCGAAGAATCTCGTGCTTTCAGCTTCGATGTAGGAGGGCGTGGATATGT
CCTGCGGGTAAATAGCTGCGCCGATGGTTTCTACAAAGATCGTTATGTTTATCGGCACTTTGCATCGGCC
GCGCTCCCGATTCCGGAAGTGCTTGACATTGGGGAATTAATTCAGCGAGAGCCTGACCTATTGCATCTCC
CGCCGTGCACAGGGTGTCACGTTGCAAGACCTGCCTGAAACCGAACTGCCCGCTGTTCTGCAGCCGGTCG
CGGAGGCCATGGATGCGATCGCTGCGGCCGATCTTAGCCAGACGAGCGGGTTCGGCCCATTCGGACCGCA
AGGAATCGGTCAATACACTACATGGCGTGATTTCATATGCGCGATTGCTGATCCCCATGTGTATCACTGG
CAAACTGTGATGGACGACACCGTCAGTGCGTCCGTCGCGCAGGCTCTCGATGAGCTGATGCTTTGGGCCG
AGGACTGCCCCGAAGTCCGGCACCTCGTGCACGCGGATTTCGGCTCCAACAATGTCCTGACGGACAATGG
CCGCATAACAGCGGTCATTGACTGGAGCGAGGCGATGTTCGGGGATTCCCAATACGAGGTCGCCAACATC
TTCTTCTGGAGGCCGTGGTTGGCTTGTATGGAGCAGCAGACGCGCTACTTCGAGCGGAGGCATCCGGAGC
TTGCAGGATCGCCGCGGCTCCGGGCGTATATGCTCCGCATTGGTCTTGACCAACTCTATCAGAGCTTGGT
TGACGGCAATTTCGATGATGCAGCTTGGGCGCAGGGTCGATGCGACGCAATCGTCCGATCCGGAGCCGGG
ACTGTCGGGCGTACACAAATCGCCCGCAGAAGCGCGGCCGTCTGGACCGATGGCTGTGTAGAAGTACTCG
CCGATAGTGGAAACCGACGCCCCAGCACTCGTCCGAGGGCAAAGGAATAGCACGTGCTACGAGATTTCGA
TTCCACCGCCGCCTTCTATGAAAGGTTGGGCTTCGGAATCGTTTTCCGGGACGCCGGCTGGATGATCCTC
CAGCGCGGGGATCTCATGCTGGAGTTCTTCGCCCACCCCAACTTGTTTATTGCAGCTTATAATGGTTACA
AATAAAGCAATAGCATCACAAATTTCACAAATAAAGCATTTTTTTCACTGCATTCTAGTTGTGGTTTGTC
CAAACTCATCAATGTATCTTATCATGTCTGTATACCGTCGACCTCTAGCTAGAGCTTGGCGTAATCATGG
TCATAGCTGTTTCCTGTGTGAAATTGTTATCCGCTCACAATTCCACACAACATACGAGCCGGAAGCATAA
AGTGTAAAGCCTGGGGTGCCTAATGAGTGAGCTAACTCACATTAATTGCGTTGCGCTCACTGCCCGCTTT
CCAGTCGGGAAACCTGTCGTGCCAGCTGCATTAATGAATCGGCCAACGCGCGGGGAGAGGCGGTTTGCGT
ATTGGGCGCTCTTCCGCTTCCTCGCTCACTGACTCGCTGCGCTCGGTCGTTCGGCTGCGGCGAGCGGTAT
CAGCTCACTCAAAGGCGGTAATACGGTTATCCACAGAATCAGGGGATAACGCAGGAAAGAACATGTGAGC
AAAAGGCCAGCAAAAGGCCAGGAACCGTAAAAAGGCCGCGTTGCTGGCGTTTTTCCATAGGCTCCGCCCC
CCTGACGAGCATCACAAAAATCGACGCTCAAGTCAGAGGTGGCGAAACCCGACAGGACTATAAAGATACC
AGGCGTTTCCCCCTGGAAGCTCCCTCGTGCGCTCTCCTGTTCCGACCCTGCCGCTTACCGGATACCTGTC
CGCCTTTCTCCCTTCGGGAAGCGTGGCGCTTTCTCATAGCTCACGCTGTAGGTATCTCAGTTCGGTGTAG
GTCGTTCGCTCCAAGCTGGGCTGTGTGCACGAACCCCCCGTTCAGCCCGACCGCTGCGCCTTATCCGGTA
ACTATCGTCTTGAGTCCAACCCGGTAAGACACGACTTATCGCCACTGGCAGCAGCCACTGGTAACAGGAT
TAGCAGAGCGAGGTATGTAGGCGGTGCTACAGAGTTCTTGAAGTGGTGGCCTAACTACGGCTACACTAGA
AGAACAGTATTTGGTATCTGCGCTCTGCTGAAGCCAGTTACCTTCGGAAAAAGAGTTGGTAGCTCTTGAT
CCGGCAAACAAACCACCGCTGGTAGCGGTGGTTTTTTTGTTTGCAAGCAGCAGATTACGCGCAGAAAAAA
AGGATCTCAAGAAGATCCTTTGATCTTTTCTACGGGGTCTGACGCTCAGTGGAACGAAAACTCACGTTAA
GGGATTTTGGTCATGAGATTATCAAAAAGGATCTTCACCTAGATCCTTTTAAATTAAAAATGAAGTTTTA
AATCAATCTAAAGTATATATGAGTAAACTTGGTCTGACAGTTACCAATGCTTAATCAGTGAGGCACCTAT
CTCAGCGATCTGTCTATTTCGTTCATCCATAGTTGCCTGACTCCCCGTCGTGTAGATAACTACGATACGG
GAGGGCTTACCATCTGGCCCCAGTGCTGCAATGATACCGCGAGACCCACGCTCACCGGCTCCAGATTTAT
CAGCAATAAACCAGCCAGCCGGAAGGGCCGAGCGCAGAAGTGGTCCTGCAACTTTATCCGCCTCCATCCA
GTCTATTAATTGTTGCCGGGAAGCTAGAGTAAGTAGTTCGCCAGTTAATAGTTTGCGCAACGTTGTTGCC
ATTGCTACAGGCATCGTGGTGTCACGCTCGTCGTTTGGTATGGCTTCATTCAGCTCCGGTTCCCAACGAT
CAAGGCGAGTTACATGATCCCCCATGTTGTGCAAAAAAGCGGTTAGCTCCTTCGGTCCTCCGATCGTTGT
CAGAAGTAAGTTGGCCGCAGTGTTATCACTCATGGTTATGGCAGCACTGCATAATTCTCTTACTGTCATG
CCATCCGTAAGATGCTTTTCTGTGACTGGTGAGTACTCAACCAAGTCATTCTGAGAATAGTGTATGCGGC
GACCGAGTTGCTCTTGCCCGGCGTCAATACGGGATAATACCGCGCCACATAGCAGAACTTTAAAAGTGCT
CATCATTGGAAAACGTTCTTCGGGGCGAAAACTCTCAAGGATCTTACCGCTGTTGAGATCCAGTTCGATG
TAACCCACTCGTGCACCCAACTGATCTTCAGCATCTTTTACTTTCACCAGCGTTTCTGGGTGAGCAAAAA
CAGGAAGGCAAAATGCCGCAAAAAAGGGAATAAGGGCGACACGGAAATGTTGAATACTCATACTCTTCCT
TTTTCAATATTATTGAAGCATTTATCAGGGTTATTGTCTCATGAGCGGATACATATTTGAATGTATTTAG
AAAAATAAACAAATAGGGGTTCCGCGCACATTTCCCCGAAAAGTGCCACCTGACGTCGACGGATCGGGAG
ATCAACTTGTTTATTGCAGCTTATAATGGTTACAAATAAAGCAATAGCATCACAAATTTCACAAATAAAG
CATTTTTTTCACTGCATTCTAGTTGTGGTTTGTCCAAACTCATCAATGTATCTTATCATGTCTGGATCAA
CTGGATAACTCAAGCTAACCAAAATCATCCCAAACTTCCCACCCCATACCCTATTACCACTGCCAATTAC
CTGTGGTTTCATTTACTCTAAACCTGTGATTCCTCTGAATTATTTTCATTTTAAAGAAATTGTATTTGTT
AAATATGTACTACAAACTTAGTAGT
Features (pLannotate 1.2.2; 35 found; start..end, strand, type, name):
    377..634     +  LTR            5' LTR (truncated): truncated 5' long terminal repeat (LTR) from HIV-1
    681..806     +  misc_feature   HIV-1 Ψ: packaging signal of human immunodeficiency virus type 1
    790..1128    +  CDS            HIV-1 gag (fragment): gag protein from human immunodeficiency virus 1; gag
   1303..1536    +  misc_feature   RRE: The Rev response element (RRE) of HIV-1 allows for Rev-dependent mRNA export from the nucleus to the cytoplasm.
   1913..2013    +  CDS            Rev (fragment): human immunodeficiency virus 1 (HIV-1) Rev protein; rev; enhances nuclear export of unspliced and incompletely spliced viral mRNAs
   2063..2180    +  misc_feature   cPPT/CTS: central polypurine tract and central termination sequence of HIV-1
   2245..2619    -  CDS            BleoR: antibiotic-binding protein; Sh ble from Streptoalloteichus hindustanus; confers resistance to bleomycin, phleomycin, and Zeocin™
   2639..2686    -  promoter       EM7 promoter: synthetic bacterial promoter&nbsp
   2713..2991    +  promoter       tight TRE promoter (fragment): Tet-responsive promoter PTight, consisting of seven tet operator sequences followed by the minimal CMV promoter
   3813..4748    +  CDS            Zfp36: TTP_MOUSE - Also known as Nup475 From Mus musculus (Mouse).
   4758..5969    +  promoter       UbC promoter: human ubiquitin C promoter
   5982..6015    +  protein_bind   loxP511: Cre-mediated recombination occurs in the 8-bp core sequence (GTATACAT). loxP511 sites are compatible with each other, but incompatible with wild-type loxP sites. Cre recombinase
   6022..6729    +  CDS            rtTA3: reverse tetracycline transactivator 3 activates expression from Tet-responsive promoters in the presence of doxycycline
   6730..6763    +  protein_bind   loxP511: Cre-mediated recombination occurs in the 8-bp core sequence (GTATACAT). loxP511 sites are compatible with each other, but incompatible with wild-type loxP sites. Cre recombinase
   6786..7358    +  misc_feature   IRES: internal ribosome entry site (IRES) of the encephalomyocarditis virus (EMCV)
   7367..7963    +  CDS            PuroR: puromycin N-acetyltransferase; pac from Streptomyces alboniger; confers resistance to puromycin
   7979..8567    +  misc_feature   WPRE: woodchuck hepatitis virus posttranscriptional regulatory element
   8584..8772    +  CDS            nef (fragment): NEF_HV1Z2 - Experimental evidence at protein level: Swiss-Prot protein existence level 1. Extracellular Nef protein targets CD4(+) T-lymphocytes for apoptosis by interacting with CXCR4 surface receptors. From Human immunodeficiency virus type 1 group M subtype D (isolate Z2/CDC-Z34) (HIV-1).
   8774..9007    +  LTR            3' LTR (ΔU3): self-inactivating 3' long terminal repeat (LTR) from HIV-1
   9114..9338    +  polyA_signal   bGH poly(A) signal: bovine growth hormone polyadenylation signal
   9342..9363    +  promoter       SV40 promoter (fragment): SV40 enhancer and early promoter
   9384..9812    +  rep_origin     f1 ori (sequence partly withheld): f1 bacteriophage origin of replication; arrow indicates direction of (+) strand synthesis
   9826..10155   +  promoter       SV40 promoter: SV40 enhancer and early promoter
  10204..11233   +  CDS            HygR (fragment): aminoglycoside phosphotransferase from E. coli; aph(4)-Ia; confers resistance to hygromycin
  11243..11368   +  CDS            ble (fragment): BLE_KLEPN - Experimental evidence at protein level: Swiss-Prot protein existence level 1. Binding protein with a strong affinity to the bleomycin family of antibiotics. Binds to CL990; an antimitotic-antibiotic compound. From Klebsiella pneumoniae.
  11363..11484   +  polyA_signal   SV40 poly(A) signal: SV40 polyadenylation signal
  11555..11577   -  protein_bind   lac operator (fragment): The lac repressor binds to the lac operator to inhibit transcription in E. coli. This inhibition can be relieved by adding lactose or isopropyl-β-D-thiogalactopyranoside (IPTG). lac repressor encoded by lacI
  11581..11611   -  promoter       lac promoter: promoter for the E. coli lac operon
  11626..11647   -  protein_bind   CAP binding site: CAP binding activates transcription in the presence of cAMP. E. coli catabolite activator protein
  11660..11752   -  CDS            lacI (fragment): lac repressor; lacI; The lac repressor binds to the lac operator to inhibit transcription in E. coli. This inhibition can be relieved by adding lactose or isopropyl-β-D-thiogalactopyranoside (IPTG).
  11935..12523   -  rep_origin     ori: high-copy-number ColE1/pMB1/pBR322/pUC origin of replication
  12694..13554   -  CDS            AmpR: β-lactamase; bla; confers resistance to ampicillin, carbenicillin, and related antibiotics
  13555..13659   -  promoter       AmpR promoter: bla
  13707..13841   +  polyA_signal   SV40 poly(A) signal: SV40 polyadenylation signal
  14008..329     +  CDS            nef (fragment) (across the origin): NEF_HV1BR - Experimental evidence at protein level: Swiss-Prot protein existence level 1. Extracellular Nef protein targets CD4(+) T-lymphocytes for apoptosis by interacting with CXCR4 surface receptors (PubMed:14990729). From Human immunodeficiency virus type 1 group M subtype B (isolate BRU/LAI) (HIV-1).
