[The description below was written by a language model from this plasmid's Addgene catalogue record and pLannotate feature annotations shown in this document.]
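Description:
pTRIPZ Myc2-mouse TTP WT is a doxycycline-inducible, HIV-1-based lentiviral expression plasmid built on the pTRIPZ backbone and catalogued as a mammalian expression vector. It carries wild-type mouse tristetraprolin (TTP, Zfp36) with a double Myc epitope tag at the N terminus. The parental TurboRFP and shRNA region was removed by an AgeI/MluI digest, and the tagged gene was placed downstream of the Tet-responsive tight TRE promoter (tet operator repeats plus a minimal CMV promoter) and just upstream of the UbC promoter. The depositor notes that the insert contains an intron. The single missing "g" nucleotide found in quality control lies within this intron and is not expected to affect function. The Myc tag itself is not annotated separately in the feature table.

The human UbC promoter drives a bicistronic unit in which rtTA3, flanked by loxP511 sites, is followed by an EMCV IRES and the puromycin resistance gene. Transduced cells can therefore be selected with puromycin, and they constitutively produce the transactivator that switches on TTP expression when doxycycline is added. The lentiviral elements comprise a truncated 5' LTR, the Ψ packaging signal, RRE, cPPT/CTS, WPRE and a self-inactivating ΔU3 3' LTR, allowing packaging and stable integration. An EM7-driven BleoR cassette also lies within the viral region. In bacteria the plasmid is maintained through a high-copy ColE1/pUC-type origin and ampicillin resistance. The backbone also contains an f1 ori and an SV40 promoter followed by a fragmentary hygromycin resistance sequence. The associated publication concerns oncogenic RAS signalling and PD-L1 mRNA stabilisation, which is consistent with use for inducible expression of this protein in mammalian cells.
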