Addgene plasmid #107000: pTRIPZ Myc2-mouse TTP WT
Purpose: Expresses epitope-tagged wild-type murine TTP
Depositing lab: Julian Downward. Depositing organization: Francis Crick Institute. Publication: Oncogenic RAS Signaling Promotes Tumor Immunoresistance by Stabilizing PD-L1 mRNA. Coelho MA, de Carne Trecesson S, Rana S, Zecchin D, Moore C, Molina-Arcas M, East P, Spencer-Dene B, Nye E, Barnouin K, Snijders AP, Lai WS, Blackshear PJ, Downward J. Immunity. 2017 Dec 19;47(6):1083-1099.e6. doi: 10.1016/j.immuni.2017.11.016. Epub 2017 Dec 12. PubMed 29246442.
Backbone
  Vector backbone: pTRIPZ
  Backbone manufacturer: Thermo Scientific
  Modifications to backbone: An Age1/Mlu1 digest deletes the TurboRFP and shRNA sites of the parental plasmid and inserts are pasted in downstream of the tet operator and just upstream of the UbC promoter, which is driving the tet system
  Vector type: Mammalian Expression
  Selectable markers: Puromycin
Growth in bacteria
  Bacterial resistance: Ampicillin, 100 μg/mL
  Growth temperature: 37°C
  Growth strain: NEB Stable
  Copy number: Unknown
Gene/Insert
  Gene/Insert name: tristetraprolin (alt name: TTP, ZFP36)
  Species: M. musculus (mouse)
  Entrez Gene: Zfp36 (a.k.a. Gos24, Nup475, TIS11D, TISII, Tis11, Ttp, Zfp-36)
  Tag / fusion protein: Double Myc peptide epitope tag (N terminal on insert)
  Cloning method: Restriction Enzyme; 5′ cloning site AgeI (unknown if destroyed); 3′ cloning site MluI (unknown if destroyed)
  Sequencing primers: 5′ pCEP fwd; 3′ must sequence out of the insert
Terms and licenses: Academic/Nonprofit Terms; Industry Terms: Not Available to Industry
Depositor comments: Please note- Addgene's quality control found one “g” nucleotide missing from the insert sequence. The depositor noted this "g" should make no difference to the function of plasmid, since it is located within an intron and will be spliced out.
How to cite: pTRIPZ Myc2-mouse TTP WT was a gift from Julian Downward (Addgene plasmid # 107000 ; http://n2t.net/addgene:107000 ; RRID:Addgene_107000)
