>Addgene plasmid #107000 | pTRIPZ Myc2-mouse TTP WT | depositor partial sequence | sequence record 201906 | Sequence of Age1-Mlu1 insert
ATGGAGCAGAAGCTGATCTCAGAGGAGGATCTGGAGCAGAAGCTGATCTCAGAGGAGGATCTGGATATCC
AGCACAGTGGCGGCCGCGATCTCTCTGCCATCTACGAGGTGAGTACCTGTTAGACAGCATCCCGGGATCC
CCGACGCACCAAACTTAGGCCCGGGACGCCTCCGTACCTTCTCAGACTAGCCCTGGCTGGCTGGAAATGA
GAGAGGGAGCCAGCGAGCCTAGCGCCTCGGTCCAGATACCGGCGATCCCCTTGGGACGAAAAGCTGGCAC
ACTGCTGTCACTCGCGTAGGGCGGAAGCGGCATCACACCTGTCTAGTGCCCTTCGCTGCCCATGGCGCGG
TTTGGTGGCCAAGCAGGTGCTAAGGTTGAGGTAGGGGGGGAGTTGACAGGGTAAGAGTTCTAGAGAGATC
TGGCCTCCTGGGTCAGCTTTGGCCGGCTCCTTCAAGTTGTGAAACGAGCGCCCGGTGGGCGGTCATATGG
GGGGGGGGGGAGTCCTAGAGGCCCAAAGTTGGCGAGCAGCAGTGTGCTTTGATTTGGGGGGGAACCCTCT
CTCGATCGGGGATACTGGGCTTCCTAGATCCTTCTGGATTACCTTCAGTCATGTGGAAACACTCAAATCT
CTGTAGTCAGGTTCTCCCTGGAGTTTGTGTGAGCCGGGTGGGGCTCAGGCCGAGAACCCACAAACCGGAC
TGGCAAGCTCGTGAAGTGCTTTACAACAGGGGCGGGGCGACGTCACCTTACCTTTTCTGGTGGCCTAACC
GAACCCTGTTCCTCTCAGAGCCTCCAGTCGATGAGCCATGACCTGTCATCCGACCACGGAGGAACCGAAT
CCCTCGGAGGACTTTGGAACATAAACTCGGACTCCATCCCGTCTGGGGTCACCTCTCGCCTGACTGGCCG
CTCCACTAGCCTGGTGGAGGGCCGAAGCTGTGGCTGGGTACCCCCACCCCCTGGTTTTGCACCTTTGGCT
CCCCGCCCAGGCCCTGAGCTGTCACCCTCACCTACTTCGCCTACTGCAACTCCCACCACCTCCTCTCGAT
ACAAGACCGAGCTCTGTCGGACCTACTCAGAAAGCGGGCGTTGTCGCTACGGGGCCAAGTGCCAGTTTGC
TCACGGCCTGGGTGAACTTCGCCAAGCCAATCGCCACCCCAAGTACAAAACGGAACTCTGCCACAAGTTC
TACCTCCAGGGCCGCTGCCCCTATGGCTCTCGATGCCACTTCATCCACAACCCCACCGAGGACCTAGCTC
TCCCTGGCCAGCCCCATGTGCTGCGACAAAGCATCAGCTTCTCCGGCTTGCCCTCAGGCCGCAGAAGCTC
GCCGCCACCTCCAGGCTTTTCTGGCCCTTCCCTGTCCTCTTGTTCCTTTTCGCCTTCCAGCTCCCCACCG
CCCCCTGGGGATCTTCCACTTTCCCCTTCTGCCTTCTCTGCTGCCCCTGGGACCCCTGTGACTCGAAGAG
ACCCTAACCAGGCCTGTTGCCCCTCCTGCCGAAGGTCTACTACCCCCAGCACCATCTGGGGGCCCTTGGG
TGGCCTGGCTCGGAGCCCATCTGCCCACTCTCTGGGATCCGATCCTGATGACTACGCCAGCAGCGGCAGC
AGCCTGGGGGGGTCAGACTCACCTGTCTTTGAGGCAGGGGTGTTTGGGCCTCCCCAGACCCCTGCACCCC
CAAGGCGTCTCCCCATCTTCAATCGTATCTCTGTCTCTGAGTGA
